Addgene plasmid #108923: pGL3-basic-FTO promoter_Mut
Purpose: The core promoter region of FTO with mutant CEBPA binding sites was inserted into pGL3 basic vector
Depositing lab: Jianjun Chen. Publication: R-2HG Exhibits Anti-tumor Activity by Targeting FTO/m(6)A/MYC/CEBPA Signaling. Su R, Dong L, Li C, Nachtergaele S, Wunderlich M, Qing Y, Deng X, Wang Y, Weng X, Hu C, Yu M, Skibbe J, Dai Q, Zou D, Wu T, Yu K, Weng H, Huang H, Ferchen K, Qin X, Zhang B, Qi J, Sasaki AT, Plas DR, Bradner JE, Wei M, Marcucci G, Jiang X, Mulloy JC, Jin J, He C, Chen J. Cell. 2018 Jan 11;172(1-2):90-105.e23. doi: 10.1016/j.cell.2017.11.031. Epub 2017 Dec 14. PubMed 29249359.
Backbone
  Vector backbone: pGL3-basic
  Backbone manufacturer: Promega
  Backbone size w/o insert (bp): 4818
  Vector type: Mammalian Expression
Growth in bacteria
  Bacterial resistance: Ampicillin, 100 μg/mL
  Growth temperature: 37°C
  Growth strain: DH5alpha
  Copy number: High Copy
Gene/Insert
  Gene/Insert name: FTO
  Species: H. sapiens (human)
  Insert size (bp): 247
  Mutation: NA
  Entrez Gene: FTO (a.k.a. ALKBH9, BMIQ14, GDFD, IFEX9)
  Tag / fusion protein: NA
  Cloning method: Restriction Enzyme; 5′ cloning site Kpn1 (not destroyed); 3′ cloning site Xho1 (not destroyed)
  Sequencing primers: 5′ RVprimer3
Terms and licenses: Academic/Nonprofit Terms; Industry Terms: Not Available to Industry
How to cite: pGL3-basic-FTO promoter_Mut was a gift from Jianjun Chen (Addgene plasmid # 108923 ; http://n2t.net/addgene:108923 ; RRID:Addgene_108923)
