[The description below was written by a language model from this plasmid's Addgene catalogue record and pLannotate feature annotations shown in this document.]
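Description:
pGL3-basic-FTO promoter_Mut is a firefly luciferase reporter plasmid built on the promoterless pGL3-basic backbone and intended for transient transfection into mammalian cells. A 247 bp fragment described as the core promoter region of human FTO, carrying mutated CEBPA binding sites, was cloned between the KpnI and XhoI sites of the multiple cloning region, both of which are retained. Because pGL3-basic has no eukaryotic promoter or enhancer of its own, transcription of the downstream luc+ (enhanced firefly luciferase) coding sequence depends on the activity of the inserted fragment. The insert itself is not annotated in the feature table, but the unannotated gap between the upstream pause site and the luciferase gene is where it would lie. The exact base changes in the CEBPA sites are not given, since the catalogue's mutation field is blank.

The reporter cassette is insulated from read-through transcription originating in the backbone by a synthetic poly(A) signal and an RNA polymerase II transcriptional pause site from the human α2 globin gene, both placed upstream of the cloning region. An SV40 poly(A) signal sits downstream of luciferase. In bacteria the plasmid replicates at high copy from a ColE1/pUC-type origin and is selected with ampicillin through the β-lactamase gene and its promoter; an f1 origin permits single-stranded DNA production. The short lacZα, large T antigen and TcR hits are backbone remnants rather than functional genes.

The construct's purpose implies use as the binding-site-mutant counterpart in promoter-activity assays, testing whether CEBPA drives FTO transcription through these sites, in work on R-2HG and FTO/m6A/MYC/CEBPA signalling.
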