Features (pLannotate 1.2.2; 11 found; start..end, strand, type, name):
     44..472     +  rep_origin     f1 ori (sequence partly withheld): f1 bacteriophage origin of replication; arrow indicates direction of (+) strand synthesis
    504..571     -  CDS            lacZα (fragment): LacZα fragment of β-galactosidase; lacZ fragment
    630..678     +  polyA_signal   poly(A) signal: synthetic polyadenylation signal
    692..783     +  misc_feature   pause site: RNA polymerase II transcriptional pause signal from the human α2 globin gene
   1088..2740    +  CDS            luciferase: firefly luciferase; luc+; enhanced luc+ version of the luciferase gene
   2781..2902    -  polyA_signal   SV40 poly(A) signal: SV40 polyadenylation signal
   2925..2993    -  CDS            large T antigen (fragment): large T antigen from SV40 (simian virus 40)
   3009..3141    +  CDS            TcR (fragment): tetracycline efflux protein; tet; confers resistance to tetracycline
   3321..3909    -  rep_origin     ori: high-copy-number ColE1/pMB1/pBR322/pUC origin of replication
   4080..4940    -  CDS            AmpR: β-lactamase; bla; confers resistance to ampicillin, carbenicillin, and related antibiotics
   4941..17      -  promoter       AmpR promoter (across the origin): bla
>Addgene plasmid #108923 | pGL3-basic-FTO promoter_Mut | addgene full sequence | sequence record 209921 | Addgene NGS Result
CAAATAGGGGTTCCGCGCACATTTCCCCGAAAAGTGCCACCTG
[124 nt withheld, positions 44-167]
C
[91 nt withheld, positions 169-259]
A
[49 nt withheld, positions 261-309]
CCTTTGACGTTGGAGTCCACGTTCTTT
[37 nt withheld, positions 337-373]
ACCCTATCTCGGTCTATTCTTTTGATTTATAAGGGATTTTGCCGATTTCGGCCTATTGGTTAAAAAATGA
GCTGATTTAACAAAAATTTAACGCGAATTTTAACAAAATATTAACGCTTACAATTTGCCATTCGCCATTC
AGGCTGCGCAACTGTTGGGAAGGGCGATCGGTGCGGGCCTCTTCGCTATTACGCCAGCCCAAGCTACCAT
GATAAGTAAGTAATATTAAGGTACGGGAGGTACTTGGAGCGGCCGCAATAAAATATCTTTATTTTCATTA
CATCTGTGTGTTGGTTTTTTGTGTGAATCGATAGTACTAACATACGCTCTCCATCAAAACAAAACGAAAC
AAAACAAACTAGCAAAATAGGCTGTCCCCAGTGCAAGTGCAGGTGCCAGAACATTTCTCTATCGATAGGT
ACCTCCACCCACCCTCATCCTCCCCCATCCTCCCGGGTACTCACCGTGCCACTGGCCCTGCAGCTAGCTA
CCGTTGCTATAGCGCCGACAGCGTGGCGGGCGGCTGGCCGAGAGGAGCACGGGAGAAACATGGCAGGCTC
CCGTAGCCTCGATCGATCGGTAGTTCTCCTTGGACTCTAGCCTGTTTGCTCGCGGGGTAGCGGACTACGC
TCTTCCAGCTGTCGGACCTGGGAAATTCCTCGAGATCTGCGATCTAAGTAAGCTTGGCATTCCGGTACTG
TTGGTAAAGCCACCATGGAAGACGCCAAAAACATAAAGAAAGGCCCGGCGCCATTCTATCCGCTGGAAGA
TGGAACCGCTGGAGAGCAACTGCATAAGGCTATGAAGAGATACGCCCTGGTTCCTGGAACAATTGCTTTT
ACAGATGCACATATCGAGGTGGACATCACTTACGCTGAGTACTTCGAAATGTCCGTTCGGTTGGCAGAAG
CTATGAAACGATATGGGCTGAATACAAATCACAGAATCGTCGTATGCAGTGAAAACTCTCTTCAATTCTT
TATGCCGGTGTTGGGCGCGTTATTTATCGGAGTTGCAGTTGCGCCCGCGAACGACATTTATAATGAACGT
GAATTGCTCAACAGTATGGGCATTTCGCAGCCTACCGTGGTGTTCGTTTCCAAAAAGGGGTTGCAAAAAA
TTTTGAACGTGCAAAAAAAGCTCCCAATCATCCAAAAAATTATTATCATGGATTCTAAAACGGATTACCA
GGGATTTCAGTCGATGTACACGTTCGTCACATCTCATCTACCTCCCGGTTTTAATGAATACGATTTTGTG
CCAGAGTCCTTCGATAGGGACAAGACAATTGCACTGATCATGAACTCCTCTGGATCTACTGGTCTGCCTA
AAGGTGTCGCTCTGCCTCATAGAACTGCCTGCGTGAGATTCTCGCATGCCAGAGATCCTATTTTTGGCAA
TCAAATCATTCCGGATACTGCGATTTTAAGTGTTGTTCCATTCCATCACGGTTTTGGAATGTTTACTACA
CTCGGATATTTGATATGTGGATTTCGAGTCGTCTTAATGTATAGATTTGAAGAAGAGCTGTTTCTGAGGA
GCCTTCAGGATTACAAGATTCAAAGTGCGCTGCTGGTGCCAACCCTATTCTCCTTCTTCGCCAAAAGCAC
TCTGATTGACAAATACGATTTATCTAATTTACACGAAATTGCTTCTGGTGGCGCTCCCCTCTCTAAGGAA
GTCGGGGAAGCGGTTGCCAAGAGGTTCCATCTGCCAGGTATCAGGCAAGGATATGGGCTCACTGAGACTA
CATCAGCTATTCTGATTACACCCGAGGGGGATGATAAACCGGGCGCGGTCGGTAAAGTTGTTCCATTTTT
TGAAGCGAAGGTTGTGGATCTGGATACCGGGAAAACGCTGGGCGTTAATCAAAGAGGCGAACTGTGTGTG
AGAGGTCCTATGATTATGTCCGGTTATGTAAACAATCCGGAAGCGACCAACGCCTTGATTGACAAGGATG
GATGGCTACATTCTGGAGACATAGCTTACTGGGACGAAGACGAACACTTCTTCATCGTTGACCGCCTGAA
GTCTCTGATTAAGTACAAAGGCTATCAGGTGGCTCCCGCTGAATTGGAATCCATCTTGCTCCAACACCCC
AACATCTTCGACGCAGGTGTCGCAGGTCTTCCCGACGATGACGCCGGTGAACTTCCCGCCGCCGTTGTTG
TTTTGGAGCACGGAAAGACGATGACGGAAAAAGAGATCGTGGATTACGTCGCCAGTCAAGTAACAACCGC
GAAAAAGTTGCGCGGAGGAGTTGTGTTTGTGGACGAAGTACCGAAAGGTCTTACCGGAAAACTCGACGCA
AGAAAAATCAGAGAGATCCTCATAAAGGCCAAGAAGGGCGGAAAGATCGCCGTGTAATTCTAGAGTCGGG
GCGGCCGGCCGCTTCGAGCAGACATGATAAGATACATTGATGAGTTTGGACAAACCACAACTAGAATGCA
GTGAAAAAAATGCTTTATTTGTGAAATTTGTGATGCTATTGCTTTATTTGTAACCATTATAAGCTGCAAT
AAACAAGTTAACAACAACAATTGCATTCATTTTATGTTTCAGGTTCAGGGGGAGGTGTGGGAGGTTTTTT
AAAGCAAGTAAAACCTCTACAAATGTGGTAAAATCGATAAGGATCCGTCGACCGATGCCCTTGAGAGCCT
TCAACCCAGTCAGCTCCTTCCGGTGGGCGCGGGGCATGACTATCGTCGCCGCACTTATGACTGTCTTCTT
TATCATGCAACTCGTAGGACAGGTGCCGGCAGCGCTCTTCCGCTTCCTCGCTCACTGACTCGCTGCGCTC
GGTCGTTCGGCTGCGGCGAGCGGTATCAGCTCACTCAAAGGCGGTAATACGGTTATCCACAGAATCAGGG
GATAACGCAGGAAAGAACATGTGAGCAAAAGGCCAGCAAAAGGCCAGGAACCGTAAAAAGGCCGCGTTGC
TGGCGTTTTTCCATAGGCTCCGCCCCCCTGACGAGCATCACAAAAATCGACGCTCAAGTCAGAGGTGGCG
AAACCCGACAGGACTATAAAGATACCAGGCGTTTCCCCCTGGAAGCTCCCTCGTGCGCTCTCCTGTTCCG
ACCCTGCCGCTTACCGGATACCTGTCCGCCTTTCTCCCTTCGGGAAGCGTGGCGCTTTCTCATAGCTCAC
GCTGTAGGTATCTCAGTTCGGTGTAGGTCGTTCGCTCCAAGCTGGGCTGTGTGCACGAACCCCCCGTTCA
GCCCGACCGCTGCGCCTTATCCGGTAACTATCGTCTTGAGTCCAACCCGGTAAGACACGACTTATCGCCA
CTGGCAGCAGCCACTGGTAACAGGATTAGCAGAGCGAGGTATGTAGGCGGTGCTACAGAGTTCTTGAAGT
GGTGGCCTAACTACGGCTACACTAGAAGAACAGTATTTGGTATCTGCGCTCTGCTGAAGCCAGTTACCTT
CGGAAAAAGAGTTGGTAGCTCTTGATCCGGCAAACAAACCACCGCTGGTAGCGGTGGTTTTTTTGTTTGC
AAGCAGCAGATTACGCGCAGAAAAAAAGGATCTCAAGAAGATCCTTTGATCTTTTCTACGGGGTCTGACG
CTCAGTGGAACGAAAACTCACGTTAAGGGATTTTGGTCATGAGATTATCAAAAAGGATCTTCACCTAGAT
CCTTTTAAATTAAAAATGAAGTTTTAAATCAATCTAAAGTATATATGAGTAAACTTGGTCTGACAGTTAC
CAATGCTTAATCAGTGAGGCACCTATCTCAGCGATCTGTCTATTTCGTTCATCCATAGTTGCCTGACTCC
CCGTCGTGTAGATAACTACGATACGGGAGGGCTTACCATCTGGCCCCAGTGCTGCAATGATACCGCGAGA
CCCACGCTCACCGGCTCCAGATTTATCAGCAATAAACCAGCCAGCCGGAAGGGCCGAGCGCAGAAGTGGT
CCTGCAACTTTATCCGCCTCCATCCAGTCTATTAATTGTTGCCGGGAAGCTAGAGTAAGTAGTTCGCCAG
TTAATAGTTTGCGCAACGTTGTTGCCATTGCTACAGGCATCGTGGTGTCACGCTCGTCGTTTGGTATGGC
TTCATTCAGCTCCGGTTCCCAACGATCAAGGCGAGTTACATGATCCCCCATGTTGTGCAAAAAAGCGGTT
AGCTCCTTCGGTCCTCCGATCGTTGTCAGAAGTAAGTTGGCCGCAGTGTTATCACTCATGGTTATGGCAG
CACTGCATAATTCTCTTACTGTCATGCCATCCGTAAGATGCTTTTCTGTGACTGGTGAGTACTCAACCAA
GTCATTCTGAGAATAGTGTATGCGGCGACCGAGTTGCTCTTGCCCGGCGTCAATACGGGATAATACCGCG
CCACATAGCAGAACTTTAAAAGTGCTCATCATTGGAAAACGTTCTTCGGGGCGAAAACTCTCAAGGATCT
TACCGCTGTTGAGATCCAGTTCGATGTAACCCACTCGTGCACCCAACTGATCTTCAGCATCTTTTACTTT
CACCAGCGTTTCTGGGTGAGCAAAAACAGGAAGGCAAAATGCCGCAAAAAAGGGAATAAGGGCGACACGG
AAATGTTGAATACTCATACTCTTCCTTTTTCAATATTATTGAAGCATTTATCAGGGTTATTGTCTCATGA
GCGGATACATATTTGAATGTATTTAGAAAAATAAA
