>Addgene plasmid #108923 | pGL3-basic-FTO promoter_Mut | depositor partial sequence | sequence record 205333 | pGL3-basic-FTO promoter_Mut sequence 247 bps
GGTACCTCCACCCACCCTCATCCTCCCCCATCCTCCCGGGTACTCACCGTGCCACTGGCCCTGCAGCTAG
CTACCGTTGCTATAGCGCCGACAGCGTGGCGGGCGGCTGGCCGAGAGGAGCACGGGAGAAACATGGCAGG
CTCCCGTAGCCTCGATCGATCGGTAGTTCTCCTTGGACTCTAGCCTGTTTGCTCGCGGGGTAGCGGACTA
CGCTCTTCCAGCTGTCGGACCTGGGAAATTCCTCGAG
